Addgene plasmid #25558: Cp-CAP1
Purpose: Bacterial expression for structure determination; may not be full ORF
Depositing lab: Cheryl Arrowsmith. Depositing organization: University of Toronto.
Backbone
  Vector backbone: pET28a-LIC
  Backbone manufacturer: SGC
  Backbone size w/o insert (bp): 7328
  Vector type: Bacterial Expression
Growth in bacteria
  Bacterial resistance: Kanamycin, 50 μg/mL
  Growth temperature: 37°C
  Growth strain: DH5alpha
  Copy number: Low Copy
Gene/Insert
  Gene/Insert name: Cp-CAP1 (alt names: PDB: 2B0R; cyclase-associated protein 1; cgd5_440)
  Species: Cryptosporidium parvum
  Insert size (bp): 549
  Entrez Gene: cgd5_440
  Tag / fusion protein: His (N terminal on insert)
  Cloning method: Restriction Enzyme
  Sequencing primers: 5′ T7; 3′ T7-term
Terms and licenses: Academic/Nonprofit Terms; Industry Terms: Not Available to Industry
Depositor comments: PDB: 2B0R http://www.thesgc.org/structures/2B0R/
How to cite: Cp-CAP1 was a gift from Cheryl Arrowsmith (Addgene plasmid # 25558 ; http://n2t.net/addgene:25558 ; RRID:Addgene_25558)
