[The description below was written by a language model from this plasmid's Addgene catalogue record.]
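Description:
Cp-CAP1 is a bacterial expression plasmid built on pET28a-LIC, a ligation-independent-cloning derivative of the pET28a vector produced by a structural genomics group. The backbone is recorded as 7328 bp without the insert. It confers kanamycin resistance, is listed as low copy, and is propagated in a standard cloning strain such as DH5alpha. No feature table accompanies the record, so the individual backbone elements are not itemised. The listed sequencing primers (T7 forward and T7 terminator) do fit the usual pET arrangement, in which the insert sits between a T7 promoter and T7 terminator and is expressed in hosts that supply T7 RNA polymerase.

The insert is a 549 bp fragment of the Cryptosporidium parvum gene cgd5_440, which encodes cyclase-associated protein 1 (CAP1). It is fused to an N-terminal His tag, which allows purification by immobilised metal affinity chromatography. The record notes that the insert may not be the full open reading frame. This is common for structural genomics constructs, where a domain or truncated fragment is often chosen for better solubility and crystallisation, but the record does not say which residues or domain are included. Although the backbone is designed for ligation-independent cloning, the cloning method is catalogued as restriction enzyme.

The stated purpose is recombinant production of the parasite protein in bacteria for structure determination, and the depositor comments link the construct to a deposited Protein Data Bank structure. It can therefore be used to re-express and purify this CAP1 fragment for crystallographic, biochemical or biophysical work.
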