>Addgene plasmid #25558 | Cp-CAP1 | depositor partial sequence | sequence record 11962 | Author sequence
AAATCGCAAATTTATTTGAAAAAAGAAAAGAAAATGAAAGCAGCAAGACAAGTAGTTACAAATGGTAGTC
CAAAGGTGGAATTACAAAAGGATACATATCTTGTAGAAAATCATGTAAATTGCGCTGATCCTATTACATT
ATCAGAAGGAAGTATTAAAAACAAGGTTTCAGTTAGATGCTCTCAAAATAGCAGAATTATTGTTGAACAA
AAAGTCAACAGTATTTTTATTGAAAATTGTGTTGGATGTATCTTTCTAGTAAATGGTGTAATTTCTTCCA
TAGAAATTGTTAATTGTGATGATATTAAATTACAAATGACAGGCATTGTTCCAACTATTTCTCTTGATAA
ATCAAATAAAGTTAATATCTACACATCCAAAGAAGGAAAGAATGTTGAGGTTTACAGCAGTAAATCAAGT
GAAATGAATTTACTCTTTCCAGGAGAAGAAGAAGGTGACTGGAAAGAACTTGCAATTCCTGAACAATTTG
TCACTAAATACAATGAAAGTAAGGGCAAATTAGAAAGTATGGTTTCTCCATTGTATGGA
