>Addgene plasmid #25558 | Cp-CAP1 | addgene partial sequence | sequence record 31541 | 25558 with T7-term
CCGGATCTCAGCTGGTGGTGGTGGTGGTGCTCGAGATGCGGCCGCANGCTTCGTNATCATCCATACAATG
GAGAAACCATACTTTCTAATTTGCCCTTACTTTCATTGTATTTAGATGACAAATTGTTCAGGAATTGCAA
GTTCTTTCCAGTCACCTTCTTCTTCTCCTGGAAAGAGTAAATTCATTTCACTTGATTTACTGCTGTAAAC
CTCAACATTCTTTCCTTCTTTGGATGTGTAGATATTAACTTTATTTGATTTATCAAGAGAAATAGTTGGA
ACAATGCCTGTCATTTGTAATTTAATATCATCACAATTAACAATTTCTATGGAAGAAATTACACCATTTA
CTAGAAAGATACATCCAACACAATTTTCAATAAAAATACTGTTGACTTTTTGTTCAACAATAATTCTGCT
ATTTTGAGAGCATCTAACTGAAACCTTGTTTTTAATACTTCCTTCTGATAATGTAATAGGATCAGCGCAA
TTTACATGATTTTCTACAAGATATGTATCCTTTTGTAATTCCACCTTTGGACTACCATTTGTAACTACTT
GTCTTGCTGCTTTCATTTTCTTTTCTTTTTTCAAATAAATTTGCGATTTACTACCACGCGGAACCAGGCC
GCTGCTGTGATGATGATGATGATGGCTGCTGCCCATGGTATATCTCCTTCTTAAAGTTAAACAAAATTAT
TTCTAGAGGGGAATTGTTATCCGCTCACAATTCCCCTATAGTGAGTCGTATTAATTTCGCGGGGATCGAG
ATCTCGATCCTCTACGCCGGACGCATCGTGGCCGGCATCACCGGCGCCACAGGGTGCGGTTTGCTGGCGC
CTATATCGCCGACATCACCGATGGGGAAGA
